Addgene plasmid #177662: pT7C-HSPH1
Purpose: Recombinant protein synthesis of human HSPH1
Depositing lab: Jeff Kuret. Depositing organization: Ohio State University. Publication: Identification of gene networks mediating regional resistance to tauopathy in late-onset Alzheimer's disease. Ayoub CA, Wagner CS, Kuret J. PLoS Genet. 2023 Mar 27;19(3):e1010681. doi: 10.1371/journal.pgen.1010681. eCollection 2023 Mar. PubMed 36972319.
Backbone
  Vector backbone: pT7C
  Backbone size w/o insert (bp): 3352
  Vector type: Bacterial Expression
Growth in bacteria
  Bacterial resistance: Ampicillin, 100 μg/mL
  Growth temperature: 37°C
  Growth strain: DH5alpha
  Growth instructions: To produce protein, express in BL21(DE3) Codon Plus RIL. Purify by Ni IMAC and SEC.
  Copy number: Low Copy
Gene/Insert
  Gene/Insert name: HSPH1 (alt names: NP_006635.2; HSPH1 Isoform 1)
  Species: H. sapiens (human)
  Insert size (bp): 2577
  Entrez Gene: HSPH1 (a.k.a. HSP105, HSP105A, HSP105B, NY-CO-25)
  Promoter: T7
  Tag / fusion protein: 6xHis-Thrombin (N terminal on backbone)
  Cloning method: Restriction Enzyme; 5′ cloning site SpeI (not destroyed); 3′ cloning site XhoI (not destroyed)
  Sequencing primers: 5′ TAATACGACTCACTATAGGG; 3′ GATTATCAACCGGGGTGGCA
Terms and licenses: Academic/Nonprofit Terms; Industry Terms: Not Available to Industry
Depositor comments: Genes were cloned from a cDNA library and may contain silent mutations. However, all inserts were sequence-verified and any nucleotide changes were mutagenized to encode the consensus amino acid sequence.
How to cite: pT7C-HSPH1 was a gift from Jeff Kuret (Addgene plasmid # 177662 ; http://n2t.net/addgene:177662 ; RRID:Addgene_177662)
