[The description below was written by a language model from this plasmid's Addgene catalogue record and pLannotate feature annotations shown in this document.]
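Description:
pT7C-HSPH1 is a bacterial expression plasmid for producing recombinant human HSPH1 (also called HSP105/HSP110; isoform 1) in E. coli. It is built on the pT7C backbone, a pBR322-type vector. The annotated sequence shows a ColE1/pMB1-family origin, the bom mobility region, and short remnants of the rop and tetracycline-resistance genes. The catalogue lists it as low copy. Selection is by ampicillin through the β-lactamase gene and its own promoter. An M13 phage origin is also present, which in principle allows single-stranded DNA production.

The expression cassette starts with a T7 promoter, followed by the efficient ribosome binding site from phage T7 gene 10. Next comes an N-terminal leader supplied by the backbone, consisting of a 6xHis tag and a thrombin cleavage site. The automated annotation labels the His stretch as a fragment of a composite tag, but the catalogue describes it simply as 6xHis-thrombin. The roughly 2.6 kb HSPH1 coding sequence was inserted between SpeI and XhoI sites, both of which are retained. A short match to T7 gene 10B sequence downstream of the insert appears to be a backbone remnant rather than a fused tag, although the record does not say so explicitly.

Because transcription depends on T7 RNA polymerase, protein is made in a DE3 lysogen host, and the His tag allows nickel-affinity purification, with optional removal by thrombin. The depositor notes that the insert was cloned from a cDNA library and may carry silent nucleotide changes, but it was sequence-verified to encode the consensus protein. HSPH1 acts as a nucleotide-exchange factor for HSP70 chaperones. The construct was deposited with a study of gene networks linked to regional resistance to tauopathy in Alzheimer's disease.
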