Features (pLannotate 1.2.2; 13 found; start..end, strand, type, name):
      1..19      +  promoter       T7 promoter: promoter for bacteriophage T7 RNA polymerase
     51..73      +  RBS            RBS: efficient ribosome binding site from bacteriophage T7 gene 10 (Olins and Rangwala, 1989)
     92..108     +  CDS            capTEV™ (fragment): composite tag for in vivo biotinylation, TEV protease cleavage, and 6xHis tagging
    119..136     +  CDS            thrombin site: thrombin recognition and cleavage site
    149..2722    +  CDS            HSPH1: HS105_HUMAN - Also known as HSP105, HSP110, KIAA0201. Experimental evidence at protein level: Swiss-Prot protein existence level 1. Acts as a nucleotide-exchange factor (NEF) for chaperone proteins HSPA1A and HSPA1B, promoting the release of ADP from HSPA1A/B thereby triggering client/substrate protein release (PubMed:24318877). Prevents the aggregation of denatured proteins in cells under severe stress, on which the ATP levels decrease markedly. Inhibits HSPA8/HSC70 ATPase and chaperone activities (By similarity). From Homo sapiens (Human).
   2778..2822    +  CDS            SET1 (fragment) (sequence partly withheld): solubility-enhancement tag derived from T7 phage gene 10B
   2820..3332    -  rep_origin     M13 ori (sequence partly withheld): M13 bacteriophage origin of replication; arrow indicates direction of (+) strand synthesis
   3445..3549    +  promoter       AmpR promoter: bla
   3550..4410    +  CDS            AmpR: β-lactamase; bla; confers resistance to ampicillin, carbenicillin, and related antibiotics
   4581..5169    +  rep_origin     ori: high-copy-number ColE1/pMB1/pBR322/pUC origin of replication
   5355..5494    -  misc_feature   bom: basis of mobility region from pBR322
   5596..5635    -  CDS            rop (fragment): Rop protein, which maintains plasmids at low copy number; rop
   5640..5919    -  CDS            TcR (fragment): tetracycline efflux protein; tet; confers resistance to tetracycline
>Addgene plasmid #177662 | pT7C-HSPH1 | addgene full sequence | sequence record 350520 | Addgene NGS Result
TAATACGACTCACTATAGGGAGACCACAACGGTTTCCCTCTAGAAATAATTTTGTTTAACTTTAAGAAGG
AGATATACCATGGGCAGCAGCCATCATCATCATCATCACAGCAGCGGCCTGGTGCCGCGCGGCAGCCATA
TGACTAGTATGTCGGTGGTGGGGTTGGACGTGGGCTCGCAGAGCTGCTACATCGCGGTAGCCCGGGCCGG
GGGCATCGAGACCATCGCCAATGAGTTCAGCGACCGGTGCACCCCGTCAGTCATATCATTCGGATCAAAA
AATAGAACAATCGGAGTTGCAGCCAAAAATCAGCAAATCACTCATGCAAACAATACGGTGTCTAACTTCA
AAAGATTTCATGGCCGAGCATTCAACGACCCCTTCATTCAAAAGGAGAAGGAAAACTTGAGTTACGATTT
GGTTCCATTGAAAAATGGTGGAGTTGGAATAAAGGTAATGTACATGGGTGAAGAACATCTATTTAGTGTG
GAGCAGATAACAGCCATGTTGTTGACTAAGCTGAAGGAAACTGCTGAAAACAGCCTCAAGAAACCAGTAA
CAGATTGTGTTATTTCAGTCCCCTCCTTCTTTACAGATGCTGAGAGGCGATCTGTGTTAGATGCTGCACA
GATTGTTGGCCTAAACTGTTTAAGACTTATGAATGACATGACAGCTGTTGCTTTGAATTACGGAATTTAT
AAGCAGGATCTCCCAAGCCTGGATGAGAAACCTCGGATAGTGGTTTTTGTTGATATGGGACATTCAGCTT
TTCAAGTGTCTGCTTGTGCTTTTAACAAGGGAAAATTGAAGGTACTGGGAACAGCTTTTGATCCTTTCTT
AGGAGGAAAAAACTTCGATGAAAAGTTAGTGGAACATTTCTGTGCAGAATTTAAAACTAAGTACAAGTTG
GATGCAAAATCCAAAATACGAGCACTCCTACGTCTGTATCAGGAATGTGAAAAACTGAAAAAGCTAATGA
GCTCTAACAGCACAGACCTTCCACTGAATATCGAATGCTTTATGAATGATAAAGATGTTTCCGGAAAGAT
GAACAGGTCACAATTTGAAGAACTCTGTGCTGAACTTCTGCAAAAGATAGAAGTACCCCTTTATTCACTG
TTGGAACAAACTCATCTCAAAGTAGAAGATGTGAGTGCAGTTGAGATTGTTGGAGGCGCTACACGAATTC
CAGCTGTGAAGGAAAGAATTGCCAAATTCTTTGGAAAAGATATTAGCACAACACTCAATGCAGATGAAGC
AGTAGCCAGAGGATGTGCATTACAGTGTGCAATACTTTCCCCGGCATTTAAAGTTAGAGAATTTTCCGTC
ACAGATGCAGTTCCTTTTCCAATATCTCTGATCTGGAACCATGATTCAGAAGATACTGAAGGTGTTCATG
AAGTCTTTAGTCGAAACCATGCTGCTCCTTTCTCCAAAGTTCTCACCTTTCTGAGAAGGGGGCCTTTTGA
GCTAGAAGCTTTCTATTCTGATCCCCAAGGAGTTCCATATCCAGAAGCAAAAATAGGCCGCTTTGTAGTT
CAGAATGTTTCTGCACAGAAAGATGGAGAAAAATCTAGAGTAAAAGTCAAAGTGCGAGTCAACACCCATG
GCATTTTCACCATCTCTACGGCATCTATGGTGGAGAAAGTCCCAACTGAGGAGAATGAAATGTCTTCTGA
AGCTGACATGGAGTGTCTGAATCAGAGACCACCAGAAAACCCAGACACTGATAAAAATGTCCAGCAAGAC
AACAGTGAAGCTGGAACACAGCCCCAGGTACAAACTGATGCTCAACAAACCTCACAGTCTCCCCCTTCAC
CTGAACTTACCTCAGAAGAAAACAAAATCCCAGATGCTGACAAAGCAAATGAAAAAAAAGTTGACCAGCC
TCCAGAAGCTAAAAAGCCCAAAATAAAGGTGGTGAATGTTGAGCTGCCTATTGAAGCCAACTTGGTCTGG
CAGTTAGGGAAAGACCTTCTTAACATGTATATTGAGACAGAGGGTAAGATGATAATGCAAGATAAATTGG
AAAAAGAAAGGAATGATGCTAAAAATGCAGTTGAGGAATATGTGTATGAGTTCAGAGACAAGCTGTGTGG
ACCATATGAAAAATTTATATGTGAGCAGGATCATCAAAATTTTTTGAGACTCCTCACAGAAACTGAAGAC
TGGCTGTATGAAGAAGGAGAGGACCAAGCTAAACAAGCATATGTTGACAAGTTGGAAGAATTAATGAAAA
TTGGCACTCCAGTTAAAGTTCGGTTTCAGGAAGCTGAAGAACGGCCAAAAATGTTTGAAGAACTAGGACA
GAGGCTGCAGCATTATGCCAAGATAGCAGCTGACTTCAGAAATAAGGATGAGAAATACAACCATATTGAT
GAGTCTGAAATGAAAAAAGTGGAGAAGTCTGTTAATGAAGTGATGGAATGGATGAATAATGTCATGAATG
CTCAGGCTAAAAAGAGTCTTGATCAGGATCCAGTTGTACGTGCTCAGGAAATTAAAACAAAAATCAAGGA
ATTGAACAACACATGTGAACCCGTTGTAACACAACCGAAACCAAAAATTGAATCACCCAAACTGGAAAGA
ACTCCAAATGGCCCAAATATTGATAAAAAGGAAGAAGATTTAGAAGACAAAAACAATTTTGGTGCTGAAC
CTCCACATCAGAATGGTGAATGTTACCCTAATGAGAAAAATTCTGTTAATATGGACTTGGACTAGAAGGG
CGAATTCTGCAGATATCCATCACACTGGCGGCCGCTCGAGTGATCCGGCTGCTAACAAAGCCCGAAAGGA
AGCTGAGTTGGCTGCTGCC
[37 nt withheld, positions 2820-2856]
AGATTGTATAAGCAAATATTTAAATTGTAAGCGTTAATATTTTGTTAAAATTCGCGTTAAATTTTTGTTA
AATCAGCTCATTTTTTAACCAATAGGCCGAAATCGGCAAAATCCCTTATAAATCAAAAGAATAGACCGAG
ATAGGGTTGAGTTTGTTCCAGTTTGGAACAAGAGTCCACTATTAAAGAACGTGGACTCCAACGTCAAAGG
[49 nt withheld, positions 3067-3115]
T
[91 nt withheld, positions 3117-3207]
G
[124 nt withheld, positions 3209-3332]
GGGGATCAATTCTTGAAGACGAAAGGGCCTCGTGATACGCCTATTTTTATAGGTTAATGTCATGATAATA
ATGGTTTCTTAGACGTCAGGTGGCACTTTTCGGGGAAATGTGCGCGGAACCCCTATTTGTTTATTTTTCT
AAATACATTCAAATATGTATCCGCTCATGAGACAATAACCCTGATAAATGCTTCAATAATATTGAAAAAG
GAAGAGTATGAGTATTCAACATTTCCGTGTCGCCCTTATTCCCTTTTTTGCGGCATTTTGCCTTCCTGTT
TTTGCTCACCCAGAAACGCTGGTGAAAGTAAAAGATGCTGAAGATCAGTTGGGTGCACGAGTGGGTTACA
TCGAACTGGATCTCAACAGCGGTAAGATCCTTGAGAGTTTTCGCCCCGAAGAACGTTTTCCAATGATGAG
CACTTTTAAAGTTCTGCTATGTGGCGCGGTATTATCCCGTGTTGACGCCGGGCAAGAGCAACTCGGTCGC
CGCATACACTATTCTCAGAATGACTTGGTTGAGTACTCACCAGTCACAGAAAAGCATCTTACGGATGGCA
TGACAGTAAGAGAATTATGCAGTGCTGCCATAACCATGAGTGATAACACTGCGGCCAACTTACTTCTGAC
AACGATCGGAGGACCGAAGGAGCTAACCGCTTTTTTGCACAACATGGGGGATCATGTAACTCGCCTTGAT
CGTTGGGAACCGGAGCTGAATGAAGCCATACCAAACGACGAGCGTGACACCACGATGCCTGCAGCAATGG
CAACAACGTTGCGCAAACTATTAACTGGCGAACTACTTACTCTAGCTTCCCGGCAACAATTAATAGACTG
GATGGAGGCGGATAAAGTTGCAGGACCACTTCTGCGCTCGGCCCTTCCGGCTGGCTGGTTTATTGCTGAT
AAATCTGGAGCCGGTGAGCGTGGGTCTCGCGGTATCATTGCAGCACTGGGGCCAGATGGTAAGCCCTCCC
GTATCGTAGTTATCTACACGACGGGGAGTCAGGCAACTATGGATGAACGAAATAGACAGATCGCTGAGAT
AGGTGCCTCACTGATTAAGCATTGGTAACTGTCAGACCAAGTTTACTCATATATACTTTAGATTGATTTA
AAACTTCATTTTTAATTTAAAAGGATCTAGGTGAAGATCCTTTTTGATAATCTCATGACCAAAATCCCTT
AACGTGAGTTTTCGTTCCACTGAGCGTCAGACCCCGTAGAAAAGATCAAAGGATCTTCTTGAGATCCTTT
TTTTCTGCGCGTAATCTGCTGCTTGCAAACAAAAAAACCACCGCTACCAGCGGTGGTTTGTTTGCCGGAT
CAAGAGCTACCAACTCTTTTTCCGAAGGTAACTGGCTTCAGCAGAGCGCAGATACCAAATACTGTCCTTC
TAGTGTAGCCGTAGTTAGGCCACCACTTCAAGAACTCTGTAGCACCGCCTACATACCTCGCTCTGCTAAT
CCTGTTACCAGTGGCTGCTGCCAGTGGCGATAAGTCGTGTCTTACCGGGTTGGACTCAAGACGATAGTTA
CCGGATAAGGCGCAGCGGTCGGGCTGAACGGGGGGTTCGTGCACACAGCCCAGCTTGGAGCGAACGACCT
ACACCGAACTGAGATACCTACAGCGTGAGCTATGAGAAAGCGCCACGCTTCCCGAAGGGAGAAAGGCGGA
CAGGTATCCGGTAAGCGGCAGGGTCGGAACAGGAGAGCGCACGAGGGAGCTTCCAGGGGGAAACGCCTGG
TATCTTTATAGTCCTGTCGGGTTTCGCCACCTCTGACTTGAGCGTCGATTTTTGTGATGCTCGTCAGGGG
GGCGGAGCCTATGGAAAAACGCCAGCAACGCGGCCTTTTTACGGTTCCTGGCCTTTTGCTGGCCTTTTGC
TCACATGTTCTTTCCTGCGTTATCCCCTGATTCTGTGGATAACCGTATTACCGCCTTTGAGTGAGCTGAT
ACCGCTCGCCGCAGCCGAACGACCGAGCGCAGCGAGTCAGTGAGCGAGGAAGCGGAAGAGCGCCTGATGC
GGTATTTTCTCCTTACGCATCTGTGCGGTATTTCACACCGCAATGGTGCACTCTCAGTACAATCTGCTCT
GATGCCGCATAGTTAAGCCAGTATACACTCCGCTATCGCTACGTGACTGGGTCATGGCTGCGCCCCGACA
CCCGCCAACACCCGCTGACGCGCCCTGACGGGCTTGTCTGCTCCCGGCATCCGCTTACAGACAAGCTGTG
ACCGTCTCCGGGAGCTGCATGTGTCAGAGGTTTTCACCGTCATCACCGAAACGCGCGAGGCAGTCGATCG
ACGCTCTCCCTTATGCGACTCCTGCATTAGGAAGCAGCCCAGTAGTAGGTTGAGGCCGTTGAGCACCGCC
GCCGCAAGGAATGGTGCATGCAAGGAGATGGCGCCCAACAGTCCCCCGGCCACGGGGCCTGCCACCATAC
CCACGCCGAAACAAGCGCTCATGAGCCCGAAGTGGCGAGCCCGATCTTCCCCATCGGTGATGTCGGCGAT
ATAGGCGCCAGCAACCGCACCTGTGGCGCCGGTGATGCCGGTCACGATGCGTCCGGCGTAGAGGATCGAG
ATCTCGATCCCGCGAAAT
